Addgene plasmid #168017: pET-BoNT/X
Purpose: Expresses BoNT/X-LC(1-439)-6xHis in bacterial cells
Depositing lab: David Liu. Depositing organization: Broad Institute. Publication: Phage-assisted evolution of botulinum neurotoxin proteases with reprogrammed specificity. Blum TR, Liu H, Packer MS, Xiong X, Lee PG, Zhang S, Richter M, Minasov G, Satchell KJF, Dong M, Liu DR. Science. 2021 Feb 19;371(6531):803-810. doi: 10.1126/science.abf5972. PubMed 33602850.
Backbone
  Vector backbone: pET (pBR322)
  Backbone manufacturer: David Liu Lab
  Vector type: Bacterial Expression
Growth in bacteria
  Bacterial resistance: Kanamycin, 50 μg/mL
  Growth temperature: 37°C
  Growth strain: DH5alpha
  Copy number: High Copy
Gene/Insert
  Gene/Insert name: BoNT/X-LC(1-439)-6xHis
  Species: Synthetic
  Tag / fusion protein: Hisx6 (C terminal on insert)
  Cloning method: Ligation Independent Cloning
Terms and licenses: Academic/Nonprofit Terms; Industry Terms: Not Available to Industry
How to cite: pET-BoNT/X was a gift from David Liu (Addgene plasmid # 168017 ; http://n2t.net/addgene:168017 ; RRID:Addgene_168017)
