[The description below was written by a language model from this plasmid's Addgene catalogue record and pLannotate feature annotations shown in this document.]
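Description:
pET-BoNT/X is a 6.5 kb pET-family bacterial expression plasmid built on a pBR322-type backbone for producing the light chain (protease domain) of botulinum neurotoxin serotype X in E. coli. It replicates from a ColE1/pMB1-type origin accompanied by the rop gene and the bom mobility region, and it also carries an f1 phage origin that permits single-stranded DNA production. Selection is by kanamycin through the aph(3')-Ia (KanR) gene. The catalogue lists the plasmid as high copy, although the annotated rop gene normally moderates copy number in pBR322-derived vectors. Short tetracycline-resistance fragments flanking the lacI region are non-functional remnants of the parental backbone.

The payload is a synthetic coding sequence for residues 1–439 of BoNT/X fused to a C-terminal hexahistidine tag for metal-affinity purification. The annotation tool matches this region to the full-length BoNT/X Swiss-Prot entry and displays heavy-chain text, but the span of about 1.3 kb corresponds to the light-chain portion only, consistent with the catalogue description. Expression is driven by a T7 promoter with an adjacent lac operator and the strong T7 gene 10 ribosome binding site, and it ends at a T7 terminator. A plasmid-borne lacI gene under its own promoter supplies repressor, so transcription stays off until IPTG induction in a host that provides T7 RNA polymerase. A short fragment annotated between the His tag and the terminator as a solubility tag is probably residual vector sequence.

The construct was deposited in connection with work on phage-assisted evolution of botulinum neurotoxin proteases with reprogrammed substrate specificity, where it would serve to produce purified BoNT/X light chain.
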