Features (pLannotate 1.2.2; 19 found; start..end, strand, type, name):
     26..73      -  terminator     T7 terminator: transcription terminator for bacteriophage T7 RNA polymerase
     81..130     -  CDS            SET1 (fragment): solubility-enhancement tag derived from T7 phage gene 10B
    140..157     -  CDS            9xHis (fragment): 9xHis affinity tag
    155..1474    -  CDS            BXX_CLOBO (fragment): Experimental evidence at protein level: Swiss-Prot protein existence level 1. [Botulinum neurotoxin X heavy chain]: Responsible for epithelial cell transcytosis, host nerve cell targeting and translocation of light chain (LC) into host cytosol. Composed of 3 subdomains; the translocation domain (TD), and N-terminus and C- terminus of the receptor-binding domain (RBD). The RBD is responsible for the adherence of the toxin to the cell surface. It simultaneously recognizes 2 coreceptors; polysialated gangliosides and an unknown receptor protein in close proximity on host synaptic vesicles. The N-
   1480..1502    -  RBS            RBS: efficient ribosome binding site from bacteriophage T7 gene 10 (Olins and Rangwala, 1989)
   1517..1541    -  protein_bind   lac operator: The lac repressor binds to the lac operator to inhibit transcription in E. coli. This inhibition can be relieved by adding lactose or isopropyl-β-D-thiogalactopyranoside (IPTG). lac repressor encoded by lacI
   1542..1560    -  promoter       T7 promoter: promoter for bacteriophage T7 RNA polymerase
   1582..1861    +  CDS            TcR (fragment): tetracycline efflux protein; tet; confers resistance to tetracycline
   1869..1946    +  promoter       lacI promoter: lacI
   1947..3029    +  CDS            lacI: lac repressor; lacI; The lac repressor binds to the lac operator to inhibit transcription in E. coli. This inhibition can be relieved by adding lactose or isopropyl-β-D-thiogalactopyranoside (IPTG).
   3042..3063    +  protein_bind   CAP binding site: CAP binding activates transcription in the presence of cAMP. E. coli catabolite activator protein
   3078..3369    +  CDS            TcR (fragment): tetracycline efflux protein; tet; confers resistance to tetracycline
   3441..3821    -  CDS            YPB1_ECOLX: Protein predicted: Swiss-Prot protein existence level 4. From Escherichia coli.
   3838..4029    +  CDS            rop: Rop protein, which maintains plasmids at low copy number; rop
   4131..4270    +  misc_feature   bom: basis of mobility region from pBR322
   4456..5044    -  rep_origin     ori: high-copy-number ColE1/pMB1/pBR322/pUC origin of replication
   5166..5981    +  CDS            KanR: aminoglycoside phosphotransferase; aph(3')-Ia; confers resistance to kanamycin in bacteria or G418 (Geneticin®) in eukaryotes
   5990..6047    -  promoter       AmpR promoter (fragment): bla
   6100..6528    -  rep_origin     f1 ori (sequence partly withheld): f1 bacteriophage origin of replication; arrow indicates direction of (+) strand synthesis
>Addgene plasmid #168017 | pET-BoNT/X | addgene full sequence | sequence record 329621 | Addgene NGS Result
ATCCGGATATAGTTCCTCCTTTCAGCAAAAAACCCCTCAAGACCCGTTTAGAGGCCCCAAGGGGTTATGC
TAGTTATTGCTCAGCGGTGGCAGCAGCCAACTCAGCTTCCTTTCGGGCTTTGTTAGCAGCCGGATCTCAG
TGGTGGTGGTGGTGGTGGTTTTTTGAGTTGCGGTAAATGGCATTATACAACAACCCGTTACGTGGACAAA
TTTTAATAAACGCACGAAGTGCGTTGGACTCGATCTTTTCAAAATAAGACGACTCTAACAGCTGGCCTTG
GAAATCGTTCGACCCCTGGGAGCTGATATTAAAACCCTCTAAAGTGCTGTAACTATTGTCGTCCAGGATG
TTTACATAGATAGGGTCGATTGGACGCTCCTTAAGGTAGTGCTTGCGCACAAGGATGGAGAAACGCTGTG
CCAAGTTAGACTCATTAAGTACAAACAAGATGGTATTAAGTTTCTTCTCGAACTCAGCTGTATCAAGTTT
GAAGTTACCCAAACGACCTTGTACTGGGATTTTGTTTTTGATATATTTTAACAAATCATTCTCTACGGTA
ACAGTATTAAGACGCTCTGAGATCAGAGTAGTATAGTTGTTTTTGGCCGTTTCGATGATCTTTTTGATGA
TCAATGATGAAATTGCTTTAGAGTCAATTCCACCAAACGTAAGAAGCTCCTCAAAGATAAGACTGTTTTG
TTGACGCGAAGTTTCAATCTTTCCTGTGTCAAAATTATAGTAAAAGTTGCGATTGCTGATGCCGTAAAGA
TTATGAGTCACGTGAACCAGCTCGTGCATCAATGTCGAAGCAGGATCTGGAGCGAACTCACGTTTTACGA
ATTTATTTACAATATTCACCAAACTACGGTAGTTGCCGTAGCTCTCATCGAATGGTTTCAAGTAGAATGG
GGAAAACGACACTTCACTCAGTGTCCCTTCACCGTTAGAGATCGGCGTAGAATACAATCCGTATGTTGCA
TTATTCGCAATATCGGGGCCGGGCCCATAAATGACCAGATTAGCTTGCAGGTTAGACACGATGTTGTTAT
TCTCTTGATACGCGATTGTCTCATTGTCCGACAGGGTTAATGCGCCGTTGGAGACAAGAGGCAATGGGAT
AGAGGAGGAAATCAACTCTAAAAGCTTCTCTCCCTCAGGTTTGCTCTTGATACGCTCCAGCACCTTGATT
ACACCTTGCAAGAACTCGTCCTTTTCACTCGGAGTGTTCAGGTAATTGGGATTATAGATAGCATCCGCCT
CCATGATAGGCTCTGACGGAATGTTTAAATCGTTTGTGTTATTCGTAAAGTTGTAACGTTCCGGAACGAT
CCAGATGTTTTTAATCACTTGGAAAGCTTTGAAAGGCCCCTTGCCCTTGTTGATTTTATCAGAATGGCGG
GGGGGGCGCATCGTGATTACGTTGATACCATCAATGGGATCGTTGTAGTTAAACTTGTTAATTTCAAGTT
TCATGTATATCTCCTTCTTAAAGTTAAACAAAATTATTTCTAGAGGGGAATTGTTATCCGCTCACAATTC
CCCTATAGTGAGTCGTATTAATTTCGCGGGATCGAGATCTCGATCCTCTACGCCGGACGCATCGTGGCCG
GCATCACCGGCGCCACAGGTGCGGTTGCTGGCGCCTATATCGCCGACATCACCGATGGGGAAGATCGGGC
TCGCCACTTCGGGCTCATGAGCGCTTGTTTCGGCGTGGGTATGGTGGCAGGCCCCGTGGCCGGGGGACTG
TTGGGCGCCATCTCCTTGCATGCACCATTCCTTGCGGCGGCGGTGCTCAACGGCCTCAACCTACTACTGG
GCTGCTTCCTAATGCAGGAGTCGCATAAGGGAGAGCGTCGAGATCCCGGACACCATCGAATGGCGCAAAA
CCTTTCGCGGTATGGCATGATAGCGCCCGGAAGAGAGTCAATTCAGGGTGGTGAATGTGAAACCAGTAAC
GTTATACGATGTCGCAGAGTATGCCGGTGTCTCTTATCAGACCGTTTCCCGCGTGGTGAACCAGGCCAGC
CACGTTTCTGCGAAAACGCGGGAAAAAGTGGAAGCGGCGATGGCGGAGCTGAATTACATTCCCAACCGCG
TGGCACAACAACTGGCGGGCAAACAGTCGTTGCTGATTGGCGTTGCCACCTCCAGTCTGGCCCTGCACGC
GCCGTCGCAAATTGTCGCGGCGATTAAATCTCGCGCCGATCAACTGGGTGCCAGCGTGGTGGTGTCGATG
GTAGAACGAAGCGGCGTCGAAGCCTGTAAAGCGGCGGTGCACAATCTTCTCGCGCAACGCGTCAGTGGGC
TGATCATTAACTATCCGCTGGATGACCAGGATGCCATTGCTGTGGAAGCTGCCTGCACTAATGTTCCGGC
GTTATTTCTTGATGTCTCTGACCAGACACCCATCAACAGTATTATTTTCTCCCATGAAGACGGTACGCGA
CTGGGCGTGGAGCATCTGGTCGCATTGGGTCACCAGCAAATCGCGCTGTTAGCGGGCCCATTAAGTTCTG
TCTCGGCGCGTCTGCGTCTGGCTGGCTGGCATAAATATCTCACTCGCAATCAAATTCAGCCGATAGCGGA
ACGGGAAGGCGACTGGAGTGCCATGTCCGGTTTTCAACAAACCATGCAAATGCTGAATGAGGGCATCGTT
CCCACTGCGATGCTGGTTGCCAACGATCAGATGGCGCTGGGCGCAATGCGCGCCATTACCGAGTCCGGGC
TGCGCGTTGGTGCGGATATCTCGGTAGTGGGATACGACGATACCGAAGACAGCTCATGTTATATCCCGCC
GTTAACCACCATCAAACAGGATTTTCGCCTGCTGGGGCAAACCAGCGTGGACCGCTTGCTGCAACTCTCT
CAGGGCCAGGCGGTGAAGGGCAATCAGCTGTTGCCCGTCTCACTGGTGAAAAGAAAAACCACCCTGGCGC
CCAATACGCAAACCGCCTCTCCCCGCGCGTTGGCCGATTCATTAATGCAGCTGGCACGACAGGTTTCCCG
ACTGGAAAGCGGGCAGTGAGCGCAACGCAATTAATGTAAGTTAGCTCACTCATTAGGCACCGGGATCTCG
ACCGATGCCCTTGAGAGCCTTCAACCCAGTCAGCTCCTTCCGGTGGGCGCGGGGCATGACTATCGTCGCC
GCACTTATGACTGTCTTCTTTATCATGCAACTCGTAGGACAGGTGCCGGCAGCGCTCTGGGTCATTTTCG
GCGAGGACCGCTTTCGCTGGAGCGCGACGATGATCGGCCTGTCGCTTGCGGTATTCGGAATCTTGCACGC
CCTCGCTCAAGCCTTCGTCACTGGTCCCGCCACCAAACGTTTCGGCGAGAAGCAGGCCATTATCGCCGGC
ATGGCGGCCCCACGGGTGCGCATGATCGTGCTCCTGTCGTTGAGGACCCGGCTAGGCTGGCGGGGTTGCC
TTACTGGTTAGCAGAATGAATCACCGATACGCGAGCGAACGTGAAGCGACTGCTGCTGCAAAACGTCTGC
GACCTGAGCAACAACATGAATGGTCTTCGGTTTCCGTGTTTCGTAAAGTCTGGAAACGCGGAAGTCAGCG
CCCTGCACCATTATGTTCCGGATCTGCATCGCAGGATGCTGCTGGCTACCCTGTGGAACACCTACATCTG
TATTAACGAAGCGCTGGCATTGACCCTGAGTGATTTTTCTCTGGTCCCGCCGCATCCATACCGCCAGTTG
TTTACCCTCACAACGTTCCAGTAACCGGGCATGTTCATCATCAGTAACCCGTATCGTGAGCATCCTCTCT
CGTTTCATCGGTATCATTACCCCCATGAACAGAAATCCCCCTTACACGGAGGCATCAGTGACCAAACAGG
AAAAAACCGCCCTTAACATGGCCCGCTTTATCAGAAGCCAGACATTAACGCTTCTGGAGAAACTCAACGA
GCTGGACGCGGATGAACAGGCAGACATCTGTGAATCGCTTCACGACCACGCTGATGAGCTTTACCGCAGC
TGCCTCGCGCGTTTCGGTGATGACGGTGAAAACCTCTGACACATGCAGCTCCCGGAGACGGTCACAGCTT
GTCTGTAAGCGGATGCCGGGAGCAGACAAGCCCGTCAGGGCGCGTCAGCGGGTGTTGGCGGGTGTCGGGG
CGCAGCCATGACCCAGTCACGTAGCGATAGCGGAGTGTATACTGGCTTAACTATGCGGCATCAGAGCAGA
TTGTACTGAGAGTGCACCATTGCGGTGTGAAATACCGCACAGATGCGTAAGGAGAAAATACCGCATCAGG
CGCTCTTCCGCTTCCTCGCTCACTGACTCGCTGCGCTCGGTCGTTCGGCTGCGGCGAGCGGTATCAGCTC
ACTCAAAGGCGGTAATACGGTTATCCACAGAATCAGGGGATAACGCAGGAAAGAACATGTGAGCAAAAGG
CCAGCAAAAGGCCAGGAACCGTAAAAAGGCCGCGTTGCTGGCGTTTTTCCATAGGCTCCGCCCCCCTGAC
GAGCATCACAAAAATCGACGCTCAAGTCAGAGGTGGCGAAACCCGACAGGACTATAAAGATACCAGGCGT
TTCCCCCTGGAAGCTCCCTCGTGCGCTCTCCTGTTCCGACCCTGCCGCTTACCGGATACCTGTCCGCCTT
TCTCCCTTCGGGAAGCGTGGCGCTTTCTCATAGCTCACGCTGTAGGTATCTCAGTTCGGTGTAGGTCGTT
CGCTCCAAGCTGGGCTGTGTGCACGAACCCCCCGTTCAGCCCGACCGCTGCGCCTTATCCGGTAACTATC
GTCTTGAGTCCAACCCGGTAAGACACGACTTATCGCCACTGGCAGCAGCCACTGGTAACAGGATTAGCAG
AGCGAGGTATGTAGGCGGTGCTACAGAGTTCTTGAAGTGGTGGCCTAACTACGGCTACACTAGAAGGACA
GTATTTGGTATCTGCGCTCTGCTGAAGCCAGTTACCTTCGGAAAAAGAGTTGGTAGCTCTTGATCCGGCA
AACAAACCACCGCTGGTAGCGGTGGTTTTTTTGTTTGCAAGCAGCAGATTACGCGCAGAAAAAAAGGATC
TCAAGAAGATCCTTTGATCTTTTCTACGGGGTCTGACGCTCAGTGGAACGAAAACTCACGTTAAGGGATT
TTGGTCATGAACAATAAAACTGTCTGCTTACATAAACAGTAATACAAGGGGTGTTATGAGCCATATTCAA
CGGGAAACGTCTTGCTCTAGGCCGCGATTAAATTCCAACATGGATGCTGATTTATATGGGTATAAATGGG
CTCGCGATAATGTCGGGCAATCAGGTGCGACAATCTATCGATTGTATGGGAAGCCCGATGCGCCAGAGTT
GTTTCTGAAACATGGCAAAGGTAGCGTTGCCAATGATGTTACAGATGAGATGGTCAGACTAAACTGGCTG
ACGGAATTTATGCCTCTTCCGACCATCAAGCATTTTATCCGTACTCCTGATGATGCATGGTTACTCACCA
CTGCGATCCCCGGGAAAACAGCATTCCAGGTATTAGAAGAATATCCTGATTCAGGTGAAAATATTGTTGA
TGCGCTGGCAGTGTTCCTGCGCCGGTTGCATTCGATTCCTGTTTGTAATTGTCCTTTTAACAGCGATCGC
GTATTTCGTCTCGCTCAGGCGCAATCACGAATGAATAACGGTTTGGTTGATGCGAGTGATTTTGATGACG
AGCGTAATGGCTGGCCTGTTGAACAAGTCTGGAAAGAAATGCATAAACTTTTGCCATTCTCACCGGATTC
AGTCGTCACTCATGGTGATTTCTCACTTGATAACCTTATTTTTGACGAGGGGAAATTAATAGGTTGTATT
GATGTTGGACGAGTCGGAATCGCAGACCGATACCAGGATCTTGCCATCCTATGGAACTGCCTCGGTGAGT
TTTCTCCTTCATTACAGAAACGGCTTTTTCAAAAATATGGTATTGATAATCCTGATATGAATAAATTGCA
GTTTCATTTGATGCTCGATGAGTTTTTCTAAGAATTAATTCATGAGCGGATACATATTTGAATGTATTTA
GAAAAATAAACAAATAGGGGTTCCGCGCACATTTCCCCGAAAAGTGCCACCTAAATTGTAAGCGTTAATA
TTTTGTTAAAATTCGCGTTAAATTTTTGTTAAATCAGCTCATTTTTTAACCAATAGGCCGAAATCGGCAA
AATCCCTTATAAATCAAAAGAATAGACCGAGATAGGGT
[37 nt withheld, positions 6199-6235]
AAAGAACGTGGACTCCAACGTCAAAGG
[49 nt withheld, positions 6263-6311]
T
[91 nt withheld, positions 6313-6403]
G
[124 nt withheld, positions 6405-6528]
CCCATTCGCCA
